Addgene plasmid #29326: pBMN YFP-DHFR(DD)
Depositing lab: Thomas Wandless. Depositing organization: Stanford University. Publication: A general chemical method to regulate protein stability in the mammalian central nervous system. Iwamoto M, Bjoerklund T, Lundberg C, Kirik D, Wandless TJ. Chem Biol. 2010 Sep 24. 17(9):981-8. 10.1016/j.chembiol.2010.07.009 PubMed 20851347.
Backbone
  Vector backbone: pBMN
  Backbone manufacturer: Garry Nolan
  Backbone size w/o insert (bp): 6943
  Vector type: Retroviral
  Selectable markers: Hc-Red-t fluorecent protein behind IRES
Growth in bacteria
  Bacterial resistance: Ampicillin, 100 μg/mL
  Growth temperature: 30°C
  Growth strain: Top10
  Growth instructions: TOP10 cells. Culture at 30C to prevent recombination of LTR and lost insert. Takes >20 hours to get good culture at 30C.
  Copy number: Low Copy
Gene/Insert
  Gene/Insert name: YFP-DHFR(DD) (alt name: folA dihydrofolate reductase ( destable domain) with YFP fusion)
  Species: E. coli
  Insert size (bp): 1233
  Mutation: Change Arg 12 to His (R12H),Asn 18 Thr (N18T), Val 19 Ala (V19A) and Gly 67 to Ser (G67S)--destabilizing domain
  GenBank ID: AAC73159
  Tag / fusion protein: HA (N terminal on insert); YFP (N terminal on insert)
  Cloning method: Restriction Enzyme; 5′ cloning site XhoI (not destroyed); 3′ cloning site SacII (not destroyed)
  Sequencing primers: 5′ pBMN 5'
Terms and licenses: Academic/Nonprofit Terms; Industry Terms: Not Available to Industry
How to cite: pBMN YFP-DHFR(DD) was a gift from Thomas Wandless (Addgene plasmid # 29326 ; http://n2t.net/addgene:29326 ; RRID:Addgene_29326)
