[The description below was written by a language model from this plasmid's Addgene catalogue record, the feature table of its GenBank file and pLannotate feature annotations shown in this document.]
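Description:
pBMN YFP-DHFR(DD) is a Moloney murine leukemia virus-based retroviral vector built on the pBMN backbone, designed to deliver a chemically regulatable fluorescent reporter into mammalian cells. The roughly 8.2 kb plasmid is maintained in E. coli through a ColE1/pUC-type origin and an ampicillin resistance gene. The catalogue lists it as low copy, although the annotated origin is of the high-copy class. The two direct-repeat LTRs make it prone to recombination and loss of the insert.

Between the MMLV LTRs lie the Psi packaging signal, a truncated gag segment lacking its start codon, and a pol region carrying the splice acceptor. These elements allow the transcript to be packaged into virions when gag, pol and env are supplied in trans by a packaging cell line. No separate internal promoter is annotated, so expression presumably derives from the 5' LTR. The payload, cloned between XhoI and SacII sites, is a single fusion of an N-terminal HA epitope tag, enhanced YFP and E. coli dihydrofolate reductase (folA). The DHFR carries the R12H, N18T, V19A and G67S substitutions, which turn it into a destabilizing domain at the C-terminus of YFP. Such domains target the fused protein for degradation unless a stabilizing small-molecule ligand is present (the record does not name it), so YFP fluorescence reports ligand-dependent protein stability.

Downstream, an EMCV IRES drives translation of tandem HcRed (two consecutive HcRed1 coding units) from the same transcript. This gives a far-red marker, independent of the destabilizing domain, for identifying or sorting transduced cells in place of drug selection. The associated work concerns chemical control of protein stability in the mammalian central nervous system.
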