LOCUS       Exported 8176 bp ds-DNA circular SYN 12-MAY-2021
DEFINITION  synthetic circular DNA
ACCESSION   .
VERSION     .
KEYWORDS    pBMN YFP-DHFR(DD)
SOURCE      synthetic DNA construct
  ORGANISM  synthetic DNA construct
REFERENCE   1 (bases 1 to 8176)
  AUTHORS   Iwamoto M, Bjoerklund T, Lundberg C, Kirik D, Wandless TJ
  TITLE     A general chemical method to regulate protein stability in the
            mammalian central nervous system.
  JOURNAL   Chem Biol. 2010 Sep 24. 17(9):981-8.
  PUBMED    20851347
REFERENCE   2 (bases 1 to 8176)
  AUTHORS   .
  TITLE     Direct Submission
  JOURNAL   Exported May 12, 2021 from SnapGene Server 1.1.58
            http://www.snapgene.com
FEATURES             Location/Qualifiers
     source          1..8176
                     /organism="synthetic DNA construct"
                     /mol_type="other DNA"
     LTR             1..594
                     /note="long terminal repeat from Moloney murine leukemia
                     virus"
     misc_feature    657..1014
                     /label=MMLV Psi
                     /note="packaging signal of Moloney murine leukemia virus
                     (MMLV)"
     CDS             1079..1495
                     /label=gag (truncated)
                     /note="truncated Moloney murine leukemia virus (MMLV) gag
                     gene lacking the start codon"
     primer_bind     1425..1447
                     /label=pLXSN 5'
                     /note="Murine stem cell virus, forward primer. Also called
                     MSCV"
     primer_bind     1463..1479
                     /label=pBABE 5'
                     /note="Psi packaging signal, forward primer for pBABE
                     vectors"
     misc_feature    1505..1878
                     /label=pol region
                     /note="Moloney murine leukemia virus (MMLV) pol region
                     containing the splice acceptor site"
     primer_bind     1816..1832
                     /label=pBMN 5'
                     /note="MMLV sequence, for inserts in pBMN retroviral
                     vector"
     CDS             1896..1922
                     /codon_start=1
                     /product="HA (human influenza hemagglutinin) epitope tag"
                     /label=HA
                     /translation="YPYDVPDYA"
     CDS             1923..2639
                     /codon_start=1
                     /product="enhanced YFP"
                     /label=EYFP
                     /note="mammalian codon-optimized"
                     /translation="MVSKGEELFTGVVPILVELDGDVNGHKFSVSGEGEGDATYGKLTL
                     KFICTTGKLPVPWPTLVTTFGYGLQCFARYPDHMKQHDFFKSAMPEGYVQERTIFFKDD
                     GNYKTRAEVKFEGDTLVNRIELKGIDFKEDGNILGHKLEYNYNSHNVYIMADKQKNGIK
                     VNFKIRHNIEDGSVQLADHYQQNTPIGDGPVLLPDNHYLSYQSALSKDPNEKRDHMVLL
                     EFVTAAGITLGMDELYK"
     primer_bind     complement(1968..1989)
                     /label=EGFP-N
                     /note="EGFP, reverse primer"
     primer_bind     complement(2229..2248)
                     /label=EXFP-R
                     /note="For distinguishing EGFP variants, reverse primer"
     primer_bind     2576..2597
                     /label=EGFP-C
                     /note="EGFP, forward primer"
     CDS             2646..3122
                     /codon_start=1
                     /gene="folA"
                     /product="E. coli dihydrofolate reductase"
                     /label=ecDHFR
                     /translation="ISLIAALAVDHVIGMETVMPWNLPADLAWFKRNTLNKPVIMGRHT
                     WESIGRPLPGRKNIILSSQPSTDDRVTWVKSVDEAIAACGDVPEIMVIGGGRVYEQFLP
                     KAQKLYLTHIDAEVEGDTHFPDYEPDDWESVFSEFHDADAQNSHSYCFEILERR"
     misc_feature    3146..3731
                     /label=IRES2
                     /note="internal ribosome entry site (IRES) of the
                     encephalomyocarditis virus (EMCV)"
     primer_bind     complement(3313..3330)
                     /label=IRES reverse
                     /note="IRES internal ribosome entry site, reverse primer.
                     Also called pCDH-rev"
     primer_bind     3540..3559
                     /label=IRES-F
                     /note="IRES internal ribosome entry site, forward primer"
     CDS             3732..4415
                     /codon_start=1
                     /product="far-red fluorescent variant of Heteractis crispa
                     chromoprotein"
                     /label=HcRed1
                     /note="mammalian codon-optimized"
                     /translation="MVSGLLKESMRIKMYMEGTVNGHYFKCEGEGDGNPFAGTQSMRIH
                     VTEGAPLPFAFDILAPCCEYGSRTFVHHTAEIPDFFKQSFPEGFTWERTTTYEDGGILT
                     AHQDTSLEGNCLIYKVKVHGTNFPADGPVMKNKSGGWEPSTEVVYPENGVLCGRNVMAL
                     KVGDRHLICHHYTSYRSKKAVRALTMPGFHFTDIRLQMLRKKKDEYFELYEASVARYSD
                     LPEKAN"
     CDS             4428..5114
                     /codon_start=1
                     /product="far-red fluorescent variant of Heteractis crispa
                     chromoprotein"
                     /label=HcRed1
                     /note="mammalian codon-optimized"
                     /translation="MVSGLLKESMRIKMYMEGTVNGHYFKCEGEGDGNPFAGTQSMRIH
                     VTEGAPLPFAFDILAPCCEYGSRTFVHHTAEIPDFFKQSFPEGFTWERTTTYEDGGILT
                     AHQDTSLEGNCLIYKVKVHGTNFPADGPVMKNKSGGWEPSTEVVYPENGVLCGRNVMAL
                     KVGDRHLICHHYTSYRSKKAVRALTMPGFHFTDIRLQMLRKKKDEYFELYEASVARYSD
                     LPEKAN"
     LTR             5163..5756
                     /note="long terminal repeat from Moloney murine leukemia
                     virus"
     primer_bind     complement(5887..5904)
                     /label=L4440
                     /note="L4440 vector, forward primer"
     rep_origin      complement(6058..6646)
                     /direction=LEFT
                     /label=ori
                     /note="high-copy-number ColE1/pMB1/pBR322/pUC origin of
                     replication"
     primer_bind     complement(6138..6157)
                     /label=pBR322ori-F
                     /note="pBR322 origin, forward primer"
     CDS             complement(6820..7680)
                     /codon_start=1
                     /gene="bla"
                     /product="beta-lactamase"
                     /label=AmpR
                     /note="confers resistance to ampicillin, carbenicillin, and
                     related antibiotics"
                     /translation="MSIQHFRVALIPFFAAFCLPVFAHPETLVKVKDAEDQLGARVGYI
                     ELDLNSGKILESFRPEERFPMMSTFKVLLCGAVLSRVDAGQEQLGRRIHYSQNDLVEYS
                     PVTEKHLTDGMTVRELCSAAITMSDNTAANLLLTTIGGPKELTAFLHNMGDHVTRLDRW
                     EPELNEAIPNDERDTTMPVAMATTLRKLLTGELLTLASRQQLIDWMEADKVAGPLLRSA
                     LPAGWFIADKSGAGERGSRGIIAALGPDGKPSRIVVIYTTGSQATMDERNRQIAEIGAS
                     LIKHW"
     primer_bind     7443..7462
                     /label=Amp-R
                     /note="Ampicillin resistance gene, reverse primer"
     primer_bind     7748..7766
                     /label=pBRforEco
                     /note="pBR322 vectors, upsteam of EcoRI site, forward
                     primer"
ORIGIN
        1 aatgaaagac cccacctgta ggtttggcaa gctagcttaa gtaacgccat tttgcaaggc
       61 atggaaaaat acataactga gaatagaaaa gttcagatca aggtcaggaa cagatggaac
      121 agctgaatat gggccaaagc ggatatctgt ggtaagcagt tcctgccccg gctcagggcc
      181 aagaacagat ggaacagctg aatatgggcc aaacaggata tctgtggtaa gcagttcctg
      241 ccccggctca gggccaagaa cagatggtcc ccagatgcgg tccagccctc agcagtttct
      301 agagaaccat cagatgtttc cagggtgccc caaggacctg aaatgaccct gtgccttatt
      361 tgaactaacc aatcagttcg cttctcgctt ctgttcgcgc gcttctgctc cccgagctca
      421 ataaaagagc ccacaacccc tcactcgggg cgccagtcct ccgattgact gagtcgcccg
      481 ggtacccgtg tatccaataa accctcttgc agttgcatcc gacttgtggt ctcgctgttc
      541 cttgggaggg tctcctctga gtgattgact acccgtcagc gggggtcttt catttggggg
      601 ctcgtccggg atcgggagac ccctgcccag ggaccaccga cccaccaccg ggaggtaagc
      661 tggccagcaa cttatctgtg tctgtccgat tgtctagtgt ctatgactga ttttatgcgc
      721 ctgcgtcggt actagttagc taactagctc tgtatctggc ggacccgtgg tggaactgac
      781 gagttcggaa cacccggccg caaccctggg agacgtccca gggacttcgg gggccgtttt
      841 tgtggcccga cctgagtcca aaaatcccga tcgttttgga ctctttggtg cacccccctt
      901 agaggaggga tatgtggttc tggtaggaga cgagaaccta aaacagttcc cgcctccgtc
      961 tgaatttttg ctttcggttt gggaccgaag ccgcgccgcg cgtcttgtct gctgcagcat
     1021 cgttctgtgt tgtctctgtc tgactgtgtt tctgtatttg tctgaaaata tgggcccggg
     1081 ccagactgtt accactccct taagtttgac cttaggtcac tggaaagatg tcgagcggat
     1141 cgctcacaac cagtcggtag atgtcaagaa gagacgttgg gttaccttct gctctgcaga
     1201 atggccaacc tttaacgtcg gatggccgcg agacggcacc tttaaccgag acctcatcac
     1261 ccaggttaag atcaaggtct tttcacctgg cccgcatgga cacccagacc aggtccccta
     1321 catcgtgacc tgggaagcct tggcttttga cccccctccc tgggtcaagc cctttgtaca
     1381 ccctaagcct ccgcctcctc ttcctccatc cgccccgtct ctcccccttg aacctcctcg
     1441 ttcgaccccg cctcgatcct ccctttatcc agccctcact ccttctctag gcgcccccat
     1501 atggccatat gagatcttat atggggcacc cccgcccctt gtaaacttcc ctgaccctga
     1561 catgacaaga gttactaaca gcccctctct ccaagctcac ttacaggctc tctacttagt
     1621 ccagcacgaa gtctggagac ctctggcggc acgtaccaag aacaactgga ccgaccggtg
     1681 gtacctcacc cttaccgagt cggcgacaca gtgtgggtcc gccgacacca gactaagaac
     1741 ctagaacctc gctggaaagg accttacaca gtcctgctga ccacccccac cgccctcaaa
     1801 gtagacggca tcgcagcttg gatacacgcc gcccacgtga aggctgccga ccccgggggt
     1861 ggaccatcct ctagactgcc ggatccgcca ccatgtatcc gtacgacgta ccggattatg
     1921 cgatggtgag caagggcgag gagctgttca ccggggtggt gcccatcctg gtcgagctgg
     1981 acggcgacgt aaacggccac aagttcagcg tgtccggcga gggcgagggc gatgccacct
     2041 acggcaagct gaccctgaag ttcatctgca ccaccggcaa gctgcccgtg ccctggccca
     2101 ccctcgtgac caccttcggc tacggcctgc agtgcttcgc ccgctacccc gaccacatga
     2161 agcagcacga cttcttcaag tccgccatgc ccgaaggcta cgtccaggag cgcaccatct
     2221 tcttcaagga cgacggcaac tacaagaccc gcgccgaggt gaagttcgag ggcgacaccc
     2281 tggtgaaccg catcgagctg aagggcatcg acttcaagga ggacggcaac atcctggggc
     2341 acaagctgga gtacaactac aacagccaca acgtctatat catggccgac aagcagaaga
     2401 acggcatcaa ggtgaacttc aagatccgcc acaacatcga ggacggcagc gtgcagctcg
     2461 ccgaccacta ccagcagaac acccccatcg gcgacggccc cgtgctgctg cccgacaacc
     2521 actacctgag ctaccagtcc gccctgagca aagaccccaa cgagaagcgc gatcacatgg
     2581 tcctgctgga gttcgtgacc gccgccggga tcactctcgg catggacgag ctgtacaagc
     2641 tcgagatcag tctgattgcg gcgttagcgg tagatcacgt tatcggcatg gaaaccgtca
     2701 tgccgtggaa cctgcctgcc gatctcgcct ggtttaaacg caacacctta aataaacccg
     2761 tgattatggg ccgccatacc tgggaatcaa tcggtcgtcc gttgccagga cgcaaaaata
     2821 ttatcctcag cagtcaaccg agtacggacg atcgcgtaac gtgggtgaag tcggtggatg
     2881 aagccatcgc ggcgtgtggt gacgtaccag aaatcatggt tattggcggc ggtcgcgttt
     2941 atgaacagtt cttgccaaaa gcgcaaaaac tgtatctgac gcatatcgac gcagaagtgg
     3001 aaggcgacac ccatttcccg gattacgagc cggatgactg ggaatcggta ttcagcgaat
     3061 tccacgatgc tgatgcgcag aactctcaca gctattgctt tgagattctg gagcggcgat
     3121 gaccgcggcc gctacgtaaa ttccgcccct ctccctcccc cccccctaac gttactggcc
     3181 gaagccgctt ggaataaggc cggtgtgcgt ttgtctatat gttattttcc accatattgc
     3241 cgtcttttgg caatgtgagg gcccggaaac ctggccctgt cttcttgacg agcattccta
     3301 ggggtctttc ccctctcgcc aaaggaatgc aaggtctgtt gaatgtcgtg aaggaagcag
     3361 ttcctctgga agcttcttga agacaaacaa cgtctgtagc gaccctttgc aggcagcgga
     3421 accccccacc tggcgacagg tgcctctgcg gccaaaagcc acgtgtataa gatacacctg
     3481 caaaggcggc acaaccccag tgccacgttg tgagttggat agttgtggaa agagtcaaat
     3541 ggctctcctc aagcgtattc aacaaggggc tgaaggatgc ccagaaggta ccccattgta
     3601 tgggatctga tctggggcct cggtgcacat gctttacatg tgtttagtcg aggttaaaaa
     3661 acgtctaggc cccccgaacc acggggacgt ggttttcctt tgaaaaacac gatgataata
     3721 tggccacaac catggtgagc ggcctgctga aggagagtat gcgcatcaag atgtacatgg
     3781 agggcaccgt gaacggccac tacttcaagt gcgagggcga gggcgacggc aaccccttcg
     3841 ccggcaccca gagcatgaga atccacgtga ccgagggcgc ccccctgccc ttcgccttcg
     3901 acatcctggc cccctgctgc gagtacggca gcaggacctt cgtgcaccac accgccgaga
     3961 tccccgactt cttcaagcag agcttccccg agggcttcac ctgggagaga accaccacct
     4021 acgaggacgg cggcatcctg accgcccacc aggacaccag cctggagggc aactgcctga
     4081 tctacaaggt gaaggtgcac ggcaccaact tccccgccga cggccccgtg atgaagaaca
     4141 agagcggcgg ctgggagccc agcaccgagg tggtgtaccc cgagaacggc gtgctgtgcg
     4201 gccggaacgt gatggccctg aaggtgggcg accggcacct gatctgccac cactacacca
     4261 gctaccggag caagaaggcc gtgcgcgccc tgaccatgcc cggcttccac ttcaccgaca
     4321 tccggctcca gatgctgcgg aagaagaagg acgagtactt cgagctgtac gaggccagcg
     4381 tggcccggta cagcgacctg cccgagaagg ccaacagatc tcccgggatg gtgagcggcc
     4441 tgctgaagga gagtatgcgc atcaagatgt acatggaggg caccgtgaac ggccactact
     4501 tcaagtgcga gggcgagggc gacggcaacc ccttcgccgg cacccagagc atgagaatcc
     4561 acgtgaccga gggcgccccc ctgcccttcg ccttcgacat cctggccccc tgctgcgagt
     4621 acggcagcag gaccttcgtg caccacaccg ccgagatccc cgacttcttc aagcagagct
     4681 tccccgaggg cttcacctgg gagagaacca ccacctacga ggacggcggc atcctgaccg
     4741 cccaccagga caccagcctg gagggcaact gcctgatcta caaggtgaag gtgcacggca
     4801 ccaacttccc cgccgacggc cccgtgatga agaacaagag cggcggctgg gagcccagca
     4861 ccgaggtggt gtaccccgag aacggcgtgc tgtgcggccg gaacgtgatg gccctgaagg
     4921 tgggcgaccg gcacctgatc tgccaccact acaccagcta ccggagcaag aaggccgtgc
     4981 gcgccctgac catgcccggc ttccacttca ccgacatccg gctccagatg ctgcggaaga
     5041 agaaggacga gtacttcgag ctgtacgagg ccagcgtggc ccggtacagc gacctgcccg
     5101 agaaggccaa ctgagtcgac gataaaataa aagattttat ttagtctcca gaaaaagggg
     5161 ggaatgaaag accccacctg taggtttggc aagctagctt aagtaacgcc attttgcaag
     5221 gcatggaaaa atacataact gagaatagag aagttcagat caaggtcagg aacagatgga
     5281 acagctgaat atgggccaaa caggatatct gtggtaagca gttcctgccc cggctcaggg
     5341 ccaagaacag atggaacagc tgaatatggg ccaaacagga tatctgtggt aagcagttcc
     5401 tgccccggct cagggccaag aacagatggt ccccagatgc ggtccagccc tcagcagttt
     5461 ctagagaacc atcagatgtt tccagggtgc cccaaggacc tgaaatgacc ctgtgcctta
     5521 tttgaactaa ccaatcagtt cgcttctcgc ttctgttcgc gcgcttctgc tccccgagct
     5581 caataaaaga gcccacaacc cctcactcgg ggcgccagtc ctccgattga ctgagtcgcc
     5641 cgggtacccg tgtatccaat aaaccctctt gcagttgcat ccgacttgtg gtctcgctgt
     5701 tccttgggag ggtctcctct gagtgattga ctacccgtca gcgggggtct ttcattcaca
     5761 tgcagcatgt atcaaaatta atttggtttt ttttcttaag tatttacatt aaatggccat
     5821 agttgcatta atgaatcggc caacgcgcgg ggagaggcgg tttgcgtatt ggcgctcttc
     5881 cgcttcctcg ctcactgact cgctgcgctc ggtcgttcgg ctgcggcgag cggtatcagc
     5941 tcactcaaag gcggtaatac ggttatccac agaatcaggg gataacgcag gaaagaacat
     6001 gtgagcaaaa ggccagcaaa aggccaggaa ccgtaaaaag gccgcgttgc tggcgttttt
     6061 ccataggctc cgcccccctg acgagcatca caaaaatcga cgctcaagtc agaggtggcg
     6121 aaacccgaca ggactataaa gataccaggc gtttccccct ggaagctccc tcgtgcgctc
     6181 tcctgttccg accctgccgc ttaccggata cctgtccgcc tttctccctt cgggaagcgt
     6241 ggcgctttct catagctcac gctgtaggta tctcagttcg gtgtaggtcg ttcgctccaa
     6301 gctgggctgt gtgcacgaac cccccgttca gcccgaccgc tgcgccttat ccggtaacta
     6361 tcgtcttgag tccaacccgg taagacacga cttatcgcca ctggcagcag ccactggtaa
     6421 caggattagc agagcgaggt atgtaggcgg tgctacagag ttcttgaagt ggtggcctaa
     6481 ctacggctac actagaagga cagtatttgg tatctgcgct ctgctgaagc cagttacctt
     6541 cggaaaaaga gttggtagct cttgatccgg caaacaaacc accgctggta gcggtggttt
     6601 ttttgtttgc aagcagcaga ttacgcgcag aaaaaaagga tctcaagaag atcctttgat
     6661 cttttctacg gggtctgacg ctcagtggaa cgaaaactca cgttaaggga ttttggtcat
     6721 gagattatca aaaaggatct tcacctagat ccttttaaat taaaaatgaa gtttgcgcaa
     6781 atcaatctaa agtatatatg agtaaacttg gtctgacagt taccaatgct taatcagtga
     6841 ggcacctatc tcagcgatct gtctatttcg ttcatccata gttgcctgac tccccgtcgt
     6901 gtagataact acgatacggg agggcttacc atctggcccc agtgctgcaa tgataccgcg
     6961 agacccacgc tcaccggctc cagatttatc agcaataaac cagccagccg gaagggccga
     7021 gcgcagaagt ggtcctgcaa ctttatccgc ctccatccag tctattaatt gttgccggga
     7081 agctagagta agtagttcgc cagttaatag tttgcgcaac gttgttgcca ttgctacagg
     7141 catcgtggtg tcacgctcgt cgtttggtat ggcttcattc agctccggtt cccaacgatc
     7201 aaggcgagtt acatgatccc ccatgttgtg caaaaaagcg gttagctcct tcggtcctcc
     7261 gatcgttgtc agaagtaagt tggccgcagt gttatcactc atggttatgg cagcactgca
     7321 taattctctt actgtcatgc catccgtaag atgcttttct gtgactggtg agtactcaac
     7381 caagtcattc tgagaatagt gtatgcggcg accgagttgc tcttgcccgg cgtcaacacg
     7441 ggataatacc gcgccacata gcagaacttt aaaagtgctc atcattggaa aacgttcttc
     7501 ggggcgaaaa ctctcaagga tcttaccgct gttgagatcc agttcgatgt aacccactcg
     7561 tgcacccaac tgatcttcag catcttttac tttcaccagc gtttctgggt gagcaaaaac
     7621 aggaaggcaa aatgccgcaa aaaagggaat aagggcgaca cggaaatgtt gaatactcat
     7681 actcttcctt tttcaatatt attgaagcat ttatcagggt tattgtctca tgacattaac
     7741 ctataaaaat aggcgtatca cgaggccctt tcgtcttcaa gaacagcttt gctcttagga
     7801 gtttcctaat acatcccaaa ctcaaatata taaagcattt gacttgttct atgccctagg
     7861 gggcgggggg aagctaagcc agcttttttt aacatttaaa atgttaattc cattttaaat
     7921 gcacagatgt ttttatttca taagggtttc aatgtgcatg aatgctgcaa tattcctgtt
     7981 accaaagcta gtataaataa aaatagataa acgtggaaat tacttagagt ttctgtcatt
     8041 aacgtttcct tcctcagttg acaacataaa tgcgctgctg agaagccagt ttgcatctgt
     8101 caggatcaat ttcccattat gccagtcata ttaattacta gtcaattagt tgatttttat
     8161 ttttgacata tacatg
//
