Features (pLannotate 1.2.2; 15 found; start..end, strand, type, name):
    535..892     +  misc_feature   MMLV Ψ: packaging signal of Moloney murine leukemia virus (MMLV)
    957..1373    +  CDS            gag (truncated): truncated Moloney murine leukemia virus (MMLV) gag gene lacking the start codon
   1383..1757    +  misc_feature   pol region: Moloney murine leukemia virus (MMLV) pol region containing the splice acceptor site
   1802..2518    +  CDS            EYFP: EYFP is a basic (constitutively fluorescent) green/yellow fluorescent protein published in 1996, derived from Aequorea victoria. It is reported to be a very rapidly-maturing weak dimer with high acid sensitivity.
   2524..2997    +  CDS            ecDHFR: E. coli dihydrofolate reductase; folA
   3144..3606    +  misc_feature   IRES: internal ribosome entry site (IRES) of the encephalomyocarditis virus (EMCV)
   3620..4303    +  CDS            HcRed1: far-red fluorescent variant of Heteractis crispa chromoprotein mammalian codon-optimized
   4316..5002    +  CDS            HcRed1: far-red fluorescent variant of Heteractis crispa chromoprotein mammalian codon-optimized
   5051..5172    +  LTR            3' LTR (ΔU3) (fragment): self-inactivating 3' long terminal repeat (LTR) from Moloney murine leukemia virus
   5173..5642    +  LTR            LTR: long terminal repeat from Moloney murine leukemia virus
   5708..5760    -  CDS            lacI (fragment): lac repressor; lacI; The lac repressor binds to the lac operator to inhibit transcription in E. coli. This inhibition can be relieved by adding lactose or isopropyl-β-D-thiogalactopyranoside (IPTG).
   5943..6531    -  rep_origin     ori: high-copy-number ColE1/pMB1/pBR322/pUC origin of replication
   6695..7555    -  CDS            AmpR: β-lactamase; bla; confers resistance to ampicillin, carbenicillin, and related antibiotics
   7556..7608    -  promoter       AmpR promoter (fragment): bla
   8052..472     +  LTR            LTR (across the origin): long terminal repeat from Moloney murine leukemia virus
>Addgene plasmid #29326 | pBMN YFP-DHFR(DD) | addgene full sequence | sequence record 220102 | Addgene NGS Result
CTGAATATGGGCCAAACAGGATATCTGTGGTAAGCAGTTCCTGCCCCGGCTCAGGGCCAAGAACAGATGG
AACAGCTGAATATGGGCCAAACAGGATATCTGTGGTAAGCAGTTCCTGCCCCGGCTCAGGGCCAAGAACA
GATGGTCCCCAGATGCGGTCCAGCCCTCAGCAGTTTCTAGAGAACCATCAGATGTTTCCAGGGTGCCCCA
AGGACCTGAAATGACCCTGTGCCTTATTTGAACTAACCAATCAGTTCGCTTCTCGCTTCTGTTCGCGCGC
TTCTGCTCCCCGAGCTCAATAAAAGAGCCCACAACCCCTCACTCGGCGCGCCAGTCCTCCGATTGACTGA
GTCGCCCGGGTACCCGTGTATCCAATAAACCCTCTTGCAGTTGCATCCGACTTGTGGTCTCGCTGTTCCT
TGGGAGGGTCTCCTCTGAGTGATTGACTACCCGTCAGCGGGGGTCTTTCATTTGGGGGCTCGTCCGGGAT
CGGGAGACCCCTGCCCAGGGACCACCGACCCACCACCGGGAGGTAAGCTGGCCAGCAACTTATCTGTGTC
TGTCCGATTGTCTAGTGTCTATGACTGATTTTATGCGCCTGCGTCGGTACTAGTTAGCTAACTAGCTCTG
TATCTGGCGGACCCGTGGTGGAACTGACGAGTTCGGAACACCCGGCCGCAACCCTGGGAGACGTCCCAGG
GACTTCGGGGGCCGTTTTTGTGGCCCGACCTGAGTCCAAAAATCCCGATCGTTTTGGACTCTTTGGTGCA
CCCCCCTTAGAGGAGGGATATGTGGTTCTGGTAGGAGACGAGAACCTAAAACAGTTCCCGCCTCCGTCTG
AATTTTTGCTTTCGGTTTGGGACCGAAGCCGCGCCGCGCGTCTTGTCTGCTGCAGCATCGTTCTGTGTTG
TCTCTGTCTGACTGTGTTTCTGTATTTGTCTGAAAATATGGGCCCGGGCCAGACTGTTACCACTCCCTTA
AGTTTGACCTTAGGTCACTGGAAAGATGTCGAGCGGATCGCTCACAACCAGTCGGTAGATGTCAAGAAGA
GACGTTGGGTTACCTTCTGCTCTGCAGAATGGCCAACCTTTAACGTCGGATGGCCGCGAGACGGCACCTT
TAACCGAGACCTCATCACCCAGGTTAAGATCAAGGTCTTTTCACCTGGCCCGCATGGACACCCAGACCAG
GTCCCCTACATCGTGACCTGGGAAGCCTTGGCTTTTGACCCCCCTCCCTGGGTCAAGCCCTTTGTACACC
CTAAGCCTCCGCCTCCTCTTCCTCCATCCGCCCCGTCTCTCCCCCTTGAACCTCCTCGTTCGACCCCGCC
TCGATCCTCCCTTTATCCAGCCCTCACTCCTTCTCTAGGCGCCCCCATATGGCCATATGAGATCTTATAT
GGGGCACCCCCGCCCCTTGTAAACTTCCCTGACCCTGACATGACAAGAGTTACTAACAGCCCCTCTCTCC
AAGCTCACTTACAGGCTCTCTACTTAGTCCAGCACGAAGTCTGGAGACCTCTGGCGGCAGCCTACCAAGA
ACAACTGGACCGACCGGTGGTACCTCACCCTTACCGAGTCGGCGACACAGTGTGGGTCCGCCGACACCAG
ACTAAGAACCTAGAACCTCGCTGGAAAGGACCTTACACAGTCCTGCTGACCACCCCCACCGCCCTCAAAG
TAGACGGCATCGCAGCTTGGATACACGCCGCCCACGTGAAGGCTGCCGACCCCGGGGGTGGACCATCCTC
TAGACTGCCGGATCCGCCACCATGTATCCGTACGACGTACCGGATTATGCGATGGTGAGCAAGGGCGAGG
AGCTGTTCACCGGGGTGGTGCCCATCCTGGTCGAGCTGGACGGCGACGTAAACGGCCACAAGTTCAGCGT
GTCCGGCGAGGGCGAGGGCGATGCCACCTACGGCAAGCTGACCCTGAAGTTCATCTGCACCACCGGCAAG
CTGCCCGTGCCCTGGCCCACCCTCGTGACCACCTTCGGCTACGGCCTGCAGTGCTTCGCCCGCTACCCCG
ACCACATGAAGCAGCACGACTTCTTCAAGTCCGCCATGCCCGAAGGCTACGTCCAGGAGCGCACCATCTT
CTTCAAGGACGACGGCAACTACAAGACCCGCGCCGAGGTGAAGTTCGAGGGCGACACCCTGGTGAACCGC
ATCGAGCTGAAGGGCATCGACTTCAAGGAGGACGGCAACATCCTGGGGCACAAGCTGGAGTACAACTACA
ACAGCCACAACGTCTATATCATGGCCGACAAGCAGAAGAACGGCATCAAGGTGAACTTCAAGATCCGCCA
CAACATCGAGGACGGCAGCGTGCAGCTCGCCGACCACTACCAGCAGAACACCCCCATCGGCGACGGCCCC
GTGCTGCTGCCCGACAACCACTACCTGAGCTACCAGTCCGCCCTGAGCAAAGACCCCAACGAGAAGCGCG
ATCACATGGTCCTGCTGGAGTTCGTGACCGCCGCCGGGATCACTCTCGGCATGGACGAGCTGTACAAGCT
CGAGATCAGTCTGATTGCGGCGTTAGCGGTAGATCACGTTATCGGCATGGAAACCGTCATGCCGTGGAAC
CTGCCTGCCGATCTCGCCTGGTTTAAACGCAACACCTTAAATAAACCCGTGATTATGGGCCGCCATACCT
GGGAATCAATCGGTCGTCCGTTGCCAGGACGCAAAAATATTATCCTCAGCAGTCAACCGAGTACGGACGA
TCGCGTAACGTGGGTGAAGTCGGTGGATGAAGCCATCGCGGCGTGTGGTGACGTACCAGAAATCATGGTT
ATTGGCGGCGGTCGCGTTTATGAACAGTTCTTGCCAAAAGCGCAAAAACTGTATCTGACGCATATCGACG
CAGAAGTGGAAGGCGACACCCATTTCCCGGATTACGAGCCGGATGACTGGGAATCGGTATTCAGCGAATT
CCACGATGCTGATGCGCAGAACTCTCACAGCTATTGCTTTGAGATTCTGGAGCGGCGATGACCGCGGCCG
CTACGTAAATTCCGCCCCCCCCCCCCTCTCCCTCCCCCCCCCCTAACGTTACTGGCCGAAGCCGCTTGGA
ATAAGGCCGGTGTGCGTTTGTCTATATGTTATTTTCCACCATATTGCCGTCTTTTGGCAATGTGAGGGCC
CGGAAACCTGGCCCTGTCTTCTTGACGAGCATTCCTAGGGGTCTTTCCCCTCTCGCCAAAGGAATGCAAG
GTCTGTTGAATGTCGTGAAGGAAGCAGTTCCTCTGGAAGCTTCTTGAAGACAAACAACGTCTGTAGCGAC
CCTTTGCAGGCAGCGGAACCCCCCACCTGGCGACAGGTGCCTCTGCGGCCAAAAGCCACGTGTATAAGAT
ACACCTGCAAAGGCGGCACAACCCCAGTGCCACGTTGTGAGTTGGATAGTTGTGGAAAGAGTCAAATGGC
TCTCCTCAAGCGTATTCAACAAGGGGCTGAAGGATGCCCAGAAGGTACCCCATTGTATGGGATCTGATCT
GGGGCCTCGGTGCACATGCTTTACATGTGTTTAGTCGAGGTTAAAAAAACGTCTAGGCCCCCCGAACCAC
GGGGACGTGGTTTTCCTTTGAAAAACACGATGATAATATGGCCACAACCATGGTGAGCGGCCTGCTGAAG
GAGAGTATGCGCATCAAGATGTACATGGAGGGCACCGTGAACGGCCACTACTTCAAGTGCGAGGGCGAGG
GCGACGGCAACCCCTTCGCCGGCACCCAGAGCATGAGAATCCACGTGACCGAGGGCGCCCCCCTGCCCTT
CGCCTTCGACATCCTGGCCCCCTGCTGCGAGTACGGCAGCAGGACCTTCGTGCACCACACCGCCGAGATC
CCCGACTTCTTCAAGCAGAGCTTCCCCGAGGGCTTCACCTGGGAGAGAACCACCACCTACGAGGACGGCG
GCATCCTGACCGCCCACCAGGACACCAGCCTGGAGGGCAACTGCCTGATCTACAAGGTGAAGGTGCACGG
CACCAACTTCCCCGCCGACGGCCCCGTGATGAAGAACAAGAGCGGCGGCTGGGAGCCCAGCACCGAGGTG
GTGTACCCCGAGAACGGCGTGCTGTGCGGCCGGAACGTGATGGCCCTGAAGGTGGGCGACCGGCACCTGA
TCTGCCACCACTACACCAGCTACCGGAGCAAGAAGGCCGTGCGCGCCCTGACCATGCCCGGCTTCCACTT
CACCGACATCCGGCTCCAGATGCTGCGGAAGAAGAAGGACGAGTACTTCGAGCTGTACGAGGCCAGCGTG
GCCCGGTACAGCGACCTGCCCGAGAAGGCCAACAGATCTCCCGGGATGGTGAGCGGCCTGCTGAAGGAGA
GTATGCGCATCAAGATGTACATGGAGGGCACCGTGAACGGCCACTACTTCAAGTGCGAGGGCGAGGGCGA
CGGCAACCCCTTCGCCGGCACCCAGAGCATGAGAATCCACGTGACCGAGGGCGCCCCCCTGCCCTTCGCC
TTCGACATCCTGGCCCCCTGCTGCGAGTACGGCAGCAGGACCTTCGTGCACCACACCGCCGAGATCCCCG
ACTTCTTCAAGCAGAGCTTCCCCGAGGGCTTCACCTGGGAGAGAACCACCACCTACGAGGACGGCGGCAT
CCTGACCGCCCACCAGGACACCAGCCTGGAGGGCAACTGCCTGATCTACAAGGTGAAGGTGCACGGCACC
AACTTCCCCGCCGACGGCCCCGTGATGAAGAACAAGAGCGGCGGCTGGGAGCCCAGCACCGAGGTGGTGT
ACCCCGAGAACGGCGTGCTGTGCGGCCGGAACGTGATGGCCCTGAAGGTGGGCGACCGGCACCTGATCTG
CCACCACTACACCAGCTACCGGAGCAAGAAGGCCGTGCGCGCCCTGACCATGCCCGGCTTCCACTTCACC
GACATCCGGCTCCAGATGCTGCGGAAGAAGAAGGACGAGTACTTCGAGCTGTACGAGGCCAGCGTGGCCC
GGTACAGCGACCTGCCCGAGAAGGCCAACTGAGTCGACGATAAAATAAAAGATTTTATTTAGTCTCCAGA
AAAAGGGGGGAATGAAAGACCCCACCTGTAGGTTTGGCAAGCTAGCTTAAGTAACGCCATTTTGCAAGGC
ATGGAAAAATACATAACTGAGAATAGAGAAGTTCAGATCAAGGTCAGGAACAGATGGAACAGCTGAATAT
GGGCCAAACAGGATATCTGTGGTAAGCAGTTCCTGCCCCGGCTCAGGGCCAAGAACAGATGGAACAGCTG
AATATGGGCCAAACAGGATATCTGTGGTAAGCAGTTCCTGCCCCGGCTCAGGGCCAAGAACAGATGGTCC
CCAGATGCGGTCCAGCCCTCAGCAGTTTCTAGAGAACCATCAGATGTTTCCAGGGTGCCCCAAGGACCTG
AAATGACCCTGTGCCTTATTTGAACTAACCAATCAGTTCGCTTCTCGCTTCTGTTCGCGCGCTTCTGCTC
CCCGAGCTCAATAAAAGAGCCCACAACCCCTCACTCGGGGCGCCAGTCCTCCGATTGACTGAGTCGCCCG
GGTACCCGTGTATCCAATAAACCCTCTTGCAGTTGCATCCGACTTGTGGTCTCGCTGTTCCTTGGGAGGG
TCTCCTCTGAGTGATTGACTACCCGTCAGCGGGGGTCTTTCACATGCAGCATGTATCAAAATTAATTTGG
TTTTTTTTCTTAAGTATTTACATTAAATGGCCATAGTTGCATTAATGAATCGGCCAACGCGCGGGGAGAG
GCGGTTTGCGTATTGGGCGCTCTTCCGCTTCCTCGCTCACTGACTCGCTGCGCTCGGTCGTTCGGCTGCG
GCGAGCGGTATCAGCTCACTCAAAGGCGGTAATACGGTTATCCACAGAATCAGGGGATAACGCAGGAAAG
AACATGTGAGCAAAAGGCCAGCAAAAGGCCAGGAACCGTAAAAAGGCCGCGTTGCTGGCGTTTTTCCATA
GGCTCCGCCCCCCTGACGAGCATCACAAAAATCGACGCTCAAGTCAGAGGTGGCGAAACCCGACAGGACT
ATAAAGATACCAGGCGTTTCCCCCTGGAAGCTCCCTCGTGCGCTCTCCTGTTCCGACCCTGCCGCTTACC
GGATACCTGTCCGCCTTTCTCCCTTCGGGAAGCGTGGCGCTTTCTCATAGCTCACGCTGTAGGTATCTCA
GTTCGGTGTAGGTCGTTCGCTCCAAGCTGGGCTGTGTGCACGAACCCCCCGTTCAGCCCGACCGCTGCGC
CTTATCCGGTAACTATCGTCTTGAGTCCAACCCGGTAAGACACGACTTATCGCCACTGGCAGCAGCCACT
GGTAACAGGATTAGCAGAGCGAGGTATGTAGGCGGTGCTACAGAGTTCTTGAAGTGGTGGCCTAACTACG
GCTACACTAGAAGAACAGTATTTGGTATCTGCGCTCTGCTGAAGCCAGTTACCTTCGGAAAAAGAGTTGG
TAGCTCTTGATCCGGCAAACAAACCACCGCTGGTAGCGGTGGTTTTTTTGTTTGCAAGCAGCAGATTACG
CGCAGAAAAAAAGGATCTCAAGAAGATCCTTTGATCTTTTCTACGGGGTCTGACGCTCAGTGGAACGAAA
ACTCACGTTAAGGGATTTTGGTCATGAGATTATCAAAAAGGATCTTCACCTAGATCCTTTTGCGGCCGGC
CGCAAATCAATCTAAAGTATATATGAGTAAACTTGGTCTGACAGTTACCAATGCTTAATCAGTGAGGCAC
CTATCTCAGCGATCTGTCTATTTCGTTCATCCATAGTTGCCTGACTCCCCGTCGTGTAGATAACTACGAT
ACGGGAGGGCTTACCATCTGGCCCCAGTGCTGCAATGATACCGCGAGACCCACGCTCACCGGCTCCAGAT
TTATCAGCAATAAACCAGCCAGCCGGAAGGGCCGAGCGCAGAAGTGGTCCTGCAACTTTATCCGCCTCCA
TCCAGTCTATTAATTGTTGCCGGGAAGCTAGAGTAAGTAGTTCGCCAGTTAATAGTTTGCGCAACGTTGT
TGCCATTGCTACAGGCATCGTGGTGTCACGCTCGTCGTTTGGTATGGCTTCATTCAGCTCCGGTTCCCAA
CGATCAAGGCGAGTTACATGATCCCCCATGTTGTGCAAAAAAGCGGTTAGCTCCTTCGGTCCTCCGATCG
TTGTCAGAAGTAAGTTGGCCGCAGTGTTATCACTCATGGTTATGGCAGCACTGCATAATTCTCTTACTGT
CATGCCATCCGTAAGATGCTTTTCTGTGACTGGTGAGTACTCAACCAAGTCATTCTGAGAATAGTGTATG
CGGCGACCGAGTTGCTCTTGCCCGGCGTCAATACGGGATAATACCGCGCCACATAGCAGAACTTTAAAAG
TGCTCATCATTGGAAAACGTTCTTCGGGGCGAAAACTCTCAAGGATCTTACCGCTGTTGAGATCCAGTTC
GATGTAACCCACTCGTGCACCCAACTGATCTTCAGCATCTTTTACTTTCACCAGCGTTTCTGGGTGAGCA
AAAACAGGAAGGCAAAATGCCGCAAAAAAGGGAATAAGGGCGACACGGAAATGTTGAATACTCATACTCT
TCCTTTTTCAATATTATTGAAGCATTTATCAGGGTTATTGTCTCATGACCAAAATCCCTTAACGTGAGTT
TTCGTTCCATTTCCCCGAAAAGTGCCACCAGCTTTGCTCTTAGGAGTTTCCTAATACATCCCAAACTCAA
ATATATAAAGCATTTGACTTGTTCTATGCCCTAGGGGGCGGGGGGAAGCTAAGCCAGCTTTTTTTAACAT
TTAAAATGTTAATTCCATTTTAAATGCACAGATGTTTTTATTTCATAAGGGTTTCAATGTGCATGAATGC
TGCAATATTCCTGTTACCAAAGCTAGTATAAATAAAAATAGATAAACGTGGAAATTACTTAGAGTTTCTG
TCATTAACGTTTCCTTCCTCAGTTGACAACATAAATGCGCTGCTGAGAAGCCAGTTTGCATCTGTCAGGA
TCAATTTCCCATTATGCCAGTCATATTAATTACTAGTCAATTAGTTGATTTTTATTTTTGACATATACAT
GTGAAAGACCCCACCTGTAGGTTTGGCAAGCTAGCTTAAGTAACGCCATTTTGCAAGGCATGGAAAAATA
CATAACTGAGAATAGAAAAGTTCAGATCAAGGTCAGGAACAGATGGAACAG
