>Addgene plasmid #29326 | pBMN YFP-DHFR(DD) | addgene partial sequence | sequence record 34676 | 29326 with EGFP-C
TCTCGGCATGGACGAGCTGTACAAGCTCGAGATCAGTCTGATTGCGGCGTTAGCGGTAGATCACGTTATC
GGCATGGAAACCGTCATGCCGTGGAACCTGCCTGCCGATCTCGCCTGGTTTAAACGCAACACCTTAAATA
AACCCGTGATTATGGGCCGCCATACCTGGGAATCAATCGGTCGTCCGTTGCCAGGACGCAAAAATATTAT
CCTCAGCAGTCAACCGAGTACGGACGATCGCGTAACGTGGGTGAAGTCGGTGGATGAAGCCATCGCGGCG
TGTGGTGACGTACCAGAAATCATGGTTATTGGCGGCGGTCGCGTTTATGAACAGTTCTTGCCAAAAGCGC
AAAAACTGTATCTGACGCATATCGACGCAGAAGTGGAAGGCGACACCCATTTCCCGGATTACGAGCCGGA
TGACTGGGAATCGGTATTCAGCGAATTCCACGATGCTGATGCGCAGAACTCTCACAGCTATTGCTTTGAG
ATTCTGGAGCGGCGATGACCGCGGCCGCTACGTAAATTCCGCCCCC
